>Addgene plasmid #250266 | pJC2734 - pHR-EF1A-HA-FBXO31(D334N)-IRES-GFP | addgene full sequence | sequence record 497451 | Addgene NGS Result
TTGAGATCCTTTTTTTCTGCGCGTAATCTGCTGCTTGCAAACAAAAAAACCACCGCTACCAGCGGTGGTT
TGTTTGCCGGATCAAGAGCTACCAACTCTTTTTCCGAAGGTAACTGGCTTCAGCAGAGCGCAGATACCAA
ATACTGTTCTTCTAGTGTAGCCGTAGTTAGGCCACCACTTCAAGAACTCTGTAGCACCGCCTACATACCT
CGCTCTGCTAATCCTGTTACCAGTGGCTGCTGCCAGTGGCGATAAGTCGTGTCTTACCGGGTTGGACTCA
AGACGATAGTTACCGGATAAGGCGCAGCGGTCGGGCTGAACGGGGGGTTCGTGCACACAGCCCAGCTTGG
AGCGAACGACCTACACCGAACTGAGATACCTACAGCGTGAGCTATGAGAAAGCGCCACGCTTCCCGAAGG
GAGAAAGGCGGACAGGTATCCGGTAAGCGGCAGGGTCGGAACAGGAGAGCGCACGAGGGAGCTTCCAGGG
GGAAACGCCTGGTATCTTTATAGTCCTGTCGGGTTTCGCCACCTCTGACTTGAGCGTCGATTTTTGTGAT
GCTCGTCAGGGGGGCGGAGCCTATGGAAAAACGCCAGCAACGCGGCCTTTTTACGGTTCCTGGCCTTTTG
CTGGCCTTTTGCTCACATGTTCTTTCCTGCGTTATCCCCTGATTCTGTGGATAACCGTATTACCGCCTTT
GAGTGAGCTGATACCGCTCGCCGCAGCCGAACGACCGAGCGCAGCGAGTCAGTGAGCGAGGAAGCGGAAG
AGCGCCCAATACGCAAACCGCCTCTCCCCGCGCGTTGGCCGATTCATTAATGCAGCTGTGGAATGTGTGT
CAGTTAGGGTGTGGAAAGTCCCCAGGCTCCCCAGCAGGCAGAAGTATGCAAAGCATGCATCTCAATTAGT
CAGCAACCAGGTGTGGAAAGTCCCCAGGCTCCCCAGCAGGCAGAAGTATGCAAAGCATGCATCTCAATTA
GTCAGCAACCATAGTCCCGCCCCTAACTCCGCCCATCCCGCCCCTAACTCCGCCCAGTTCCGCCCATTCT
CCGCCCCATGGCTGACTAATTTTTTTTATTTATGCAGAGGCCGAGGCCGCCTCGGCCTCTGAGCTATTCC
AGAAGTAGTGAGGAGGCTTTTTTGGAGGCCTAGGCTTTTGCAAAAAGCTTGGACACAAGACAGGCTTGCG
AGATATGTTTGAGAATACCACTTTATCCCGCGTCAGGGAGAGGCAGTGCGTAAAAAGACGCGGACTCATG
TGAAATACTGGTTTTTAGTGCGCCAGATCTCTATAATCTCGCGCAACCTATTTTCCCCTCGAACACTTTT
TAAGCCGTAGATAAACAGGCTGGGACACTTCACATGAGCGAAAAATACATCGTCACCTGGGACATGTTGC
AGATCCATGCACGTAAACTCGCAAGCCGACTGATGCCTTCTGAACAATGGAAAGGCATTATTGCCGTAAG
CCGTGGCGGTCTGTACCGGGTGCGTTACTGGCGCGTGAACTGGGTATTCGTCATGTCGATACCGTTTGTA
TTTCCAGCTACGATCACGACAACCAGCGCGAGCTTAAAGTGCTGAAACGCGCAGAAGGCGATGGCGAAGG
CTTCATCGTTATTGATGACCTGGTGGATACCGGTGGTACTGCGGTTGCGATTCGTGAAATGTATCCAAAA
GCGCACTTTGTCACCATCTTCGCAAAACCGGCTGGTCGTCCGCTGGTTGATGACTATGTTGTTGATATCC
CGCAAGATACCTGGATTGAACAGCCGTGGGATATGGGCGTCGTATTCGTCCCGCCAATCTCCGGTCGCTA
ATCTTTTCAACGCCTGGCACTGCCGGGCGTTGTTCTTTTTAACTTCAGGCGGGTTACAATAGTTTCCAGT
AAGTATTCTGGAGGCTGCATCCATGACACAGGCAAACCTGAGCGAAACCCTGTTCAAACCCCGCTTTAAA
CATCCTGAAACCTCGACGCTAGTCCGCCGCTTTAATCACGGCGCACAACCGCCTGTGCAGTCGGCCCTTG
ATGGTAAAACCATCCCTCACTGGTATCGCATGATTAACCGTCTGATGTGGATCTGGCGCGGCATTGACCC
ACGCGAAATCCTCGACGTCCAGGCACGTATTGTGATGAGCGATGCCGAACGTACCGACGATGATTTATAC
GATACGGTGATTGGCTACCGTGGCGGCAACTGGATTTATGAGTGGGCCCCGGATCTTTGTGAAGGAACCT
TACTTCTGTGGTGTGACATAATTGGACAAACTACCTACAGAGATTTAAAGCTCTAAGGTAAATATAAAAT
TTTTAAGTGTATAATGTGTTAAACTACTGATTCTAATTGTTTGTGTATTTTAGATTCCAACCTATGGAAC
TGATGAATGGGAGCAGTGGTGGAATGCCTTTAATGAGGAAAACCTGTTTTGCTCAGAAGAAATGCCATCT
AGTGATGATGAGGCTACTGCTGACTCTCAACATTCTACTCCTCCAAAAAAGAAGAGAAAGGTAGAAGACC
CCAAGGACTTTCCTTCAGAATTGCTAAGTTTTTTGAGTCATGCTGTGTTTAGTAATAGAACTCTTGCTTG
CTTTGCTATTTACACCACAAAGGAAAAAGCTGCACTGCTATACAAGAAAATTATGGAAAAATATTCTGTA
ACCTTTATAAGTAGGCATAACAGTTATAATCATAACATACTGTTTTTTCTTACTCCACACAGGCATAGAG
TGTCTGCTATTAATAACTATGCTCAAAAATTGTGTACCTTTAGCTTTTTAATTTGTAAAGGGGTTAATAA
GGAATATTTGATGTATAGTGCCTTGACTAGAGATCATAATCAGCCATACCACATTTGTAGAGGTTTTACT
TGCTTTAAAAAACCTCCCACACCTCCCCCTGAACCTGAAACATAAAATGAATGCAATTGTTGTTGTTAAC
TTGTTTATTGCAGCTTATAATGGTTACAAATAAAGCAATAGCATCACAAATTTCACAAATAAAGCATTTT
TTTCACTGCATTCTAGTTGTGGTTTGTCCAAACTCATCAATGTATCTTATCATGTCTGGATCAACTGGAT
AACTCAAGCTAACCAAAATCATCCCAAACTTCCCACCCCATACCCTATTACCACTGCCAATTACCTGTGG
TTTCATTTACTCTAAACCTGTGATTCCTCTGAATTATTTTCATTTTAAAGAAATTGTATTTGTTAAATAT
GTACTACAAACTTAGTAGTTGGAAGGGCTAATTCACTCCCAAAGAAGACAAGATATCCTTGATCTGTGGA
TCTACCACACACAAGGCTACTTCCCTGATTAGCAGAACTACACACCAGGGCCAGGGGTCAGATATCCACT
GACCTTTGGATGGTGCTACAAGCTAGTACCAGTTGAGCCAGATAAGGTAGAAGAGGCCAATAAAGGAGAG
AACACCAGCTTGTTACACCCTGTGAGCCTGCATGGGATGGATGACCCGGAGAGAGAAGTGTTAGAGTGGA
GGTTTGACAGCCGCCTAGCATTTCATCACGTGGCCCGAGAGCTGCATCCGGAGTACTTCAAGAACTGCTG
ATATCGAGCTTGCTACAAGGGACTTTCCGCTGGGGACTTTCCAGGGAGGCGTGGCCTGGGCGGGACTGGG
GAGTGGCGAGCCCTCAGATCCTGCATATAAGCAGCTGCTTTTTGCCTGTACTGGGTCTCTCTGGTTAGAC
CAGATCTGAGCCTGGGAGCTCTCTGGCTAACTAGGGAACCCACTGCTTAAGCCTCAATAAAGCTTGCCTT
GAGTGCTTCAAGTAGTGTGTGCCCGTCTGTTGTGTGACTCTGGTAACTAGAGATCCCTCAGACCCTTTTA
GTCAGTGTGGAAAATCTCTAGCAGTGGCGCCCGAACAGGGACTTGAAAGCGAAAGGGAAACCAGAGGAGC
TCTCTCGACGCAGGACTCGGCTTGCTGAAGCGCGCACGGCAAGAGGCGAGGGGCGGCGACTGGTGAGTAC
GCCAAAAATTTTGACTAGCGGAGGCTAGAAGGAGAGAGATGGGTGCGAGAGCGTCAGTATTAAGCGGGGG
AGAATTAGATCGCGATGGGAAAAAATTCGGTTAAGGCCAGGGGGAAAGAAAAAATATAAATTAAAACATA
TAGTATGGGCAAGCAGGGAGCTAGAACGATTCGCAGTTAATCCTGGCCTGTTAGAAACATCAGAAGGCTG
TAGACAAATACTGGGACAGCTACAACCATCCCTTCAGACAGGATCAGAAGAACTTAGATCATTATATAAT
ACAGTAGCAACCCTCTATTGTGTGCATCAAAGGATAGAGATAAAAGACACCAAGGAAGCTTTAGACAAGA
TAGAGGAAGAGCAAAACAAAAGTAAGACCACCGCACAGCAAGCGGCCGGCCGCTGATCTTCAGACCTGGA
GGAGGAGATATGAGGGACAATTGGAGAAGTGAATTATATAAATATAAAGTAGTAAAAATTGAACCATTAG
GAGTAGCACCCACCAAGGCAAAGAGAAGAGTGGTGCAGAGAGAAAAAAGAGCAGTGGGAATAGGAGCTTT
GTTCCTTGGGTTCTTGGGAGCAGCAGGAAGCACTATGGGCGCAGCGTCAATGACGCTGACGGTACAGGCC
AGACAATTATTGTCTGGTATAGTGCAGCAGCAGAACAATTTGCTGAGGGCTATTGAGGCGCAACAGCATC
TGTTGCAACTCACAGTCTGGGGCATCAAGCAGCTCCAGGCAAGAATCCTGGCTGTGGAAAGATACCTAAA
GGATCAACAGCTCCTGGGGATTTGGGGTTGCTCTGGAAAACTCATTTGCACCACTGCTGTGCCTTGGAAT
GCTAGTTGGAGTAATAAATCTCTGGAACAGATTTGGAATCACACGACCTGGATGGAGTGGGACAGAGAAA
TTAACAATTACACAAGCTTAATACACTCCTTAATTGAAGAATCGCAAAACCAGCAAGAAAAGAATGAACA
AGAATTATTGGAATTAGATAAATGGGCAAGTTTGTGGAATTGGTTTAACATAACAAATTGGCTGTGGTAT
ATAAAATTATTCATAATGATAGTAGGAGGCTTGGTAGGTTTAAGAATAGTTTTTGCTGTACTTTCTATAG
TGAATAGAGTTAGGCAGGGATATTCACCATTATCGTTTCAGACCCACCTCCCAACCCCGAGGGGACCCGA
CAGGCCCGAAGGAATAGAAGAAGAAGGTGGAGAGAGAGACAGAGACAGATCCATTCGATTAGTGAACGGA
TCTCGACGGTATCGGTTAACTTTTAAAAGAAAAGGGGGGATTGGGGGGTACAGTGCAGGGGAAAGAATAG
TAGACATAATAGCAACAGACATACAAACTAAAGAATTACAAAAACAAATTACAAAATTCAAAATTTTATC
GTCCAGTGTGGTGGAATTCTGCAGATATCAACAAGTTTGTACAAAAAAGCAGGCTCCACCATGGGAACCG
ACATTGATTATTGACTAGGCTTTTGCAAAAAGCTTTGCAAAGATGGATAAAGTTTTAAACAGAGAGGAAT
CTTTGCAGCTAATGGACCTTCTAGGTCTTGAAAGGAGTGGGAATTGGCTCCGGTGCCCGTCAGTGGGCAG
AGCGCACATCGCCCACAGTCCCCGAGAAGTTGGGGGGAGGGGTCGGCAATTGAACCGGTGCCTAGAGAAG
GTGGCGCGGGGTAAACTGGGAAAGTGATGTCGTGTACTGGCTCCGCCTTTTTCCCGAGGGTGGGGGAGAA
CCGTATATAAGTGCAGTAGTCGCCGTGAACGTTCTTTTTCGCAACGGGTTTGCCGCCAGAACACAGGTAA
GTGCCGTGTGTGGTTCCCGCGGGCCTGGCCTCTTTACGGGTTATGGCCCTTGCGTGCCTTGAATTACTTC
CACCTGGCTGCAGTACGTGATTCTTGATCCCGAGCTTCGGGTTGGAAGTGGGTGGGAGAGTTCGAGGCCT
TGCGCTTAAGGAGCCCCTTCGCCTCGTGCTTGAGTTGAGGCCTGGCCTGGGCGCTGGGGCCGCCGCGTGC
GAATCTGGTGGCACCTTCGCGCCTGTCTCGCTGCTTTCGATAAGTCTCTAGCCATTTAAAATTTTTGATG
ACCTGCTGCGACGCTTTTTTTCTGGCAAGATAGTCTTGTAAATGCGGGCCAAGATCTGCACACTGGTATT
TCGGTTTTTGGGGCCGCGGGCGGCGACGGGGCCCGTGCGTCCCAGCGCACATGTTCGGCGAGGCGGGGCC
TGCGAGCGCGGCCACCGAGAATCGGACGGGGGTAGTCTCAAGCTGGCCGGCCTGCTCTGGTGCCTGGCCT
CGCGCCGCCGTGTATCGCCCCGCCCTGGGCGGCAAGGCTGGCCCGGTCGGCACCAGTTGCGTGAGCGGAA
AGATGGCCGCTTCCCGGCCCTGCTGCAGGGAGCTCAAAATGGAGGACGCGGCGCTCGGGAGAGCGGGCGG
GTGAGTCACCCACACAAAGGAAAAGGGCCTTTCCGTCCTCAGCCGTCGCTTCATGTGACTCCACGGAGTA
CCGGGCGCCGTCCAGGCACCTCGATTAGTTCTCGAGCTTTTGGAGTACGTCGTCTTTAGGTTGGGGGGAG
GGGTTTTATGCGATGGAGTTTCCCCACACTGAGTGGGTGGAGACTGAAGTTAGGCCAGCTTGGCACTTGA
TGTAATTCTCCTTGGAATTTGCCCTTTTTGAGTTTGGATCTTGGTTCATTCTCAAGCCTCAGACAGTGGT
TCAAAGTTTTTTTCTTCCATTTCAGGTGTCGTGAGGAATTAGCTTGGTACTAATACGACTCACTATAGGG
AGACCCAAGCTGGCTAGGTAAGCTTGGTACCGAGCTCGGATCCATGTACCCATACGATGTTCCAGATTAC
GCTGGTGGATCTGGAGGTTCTGGTGGAAGCGCTATGGCGGTGTGTGCTCGCCTTTGCGGCGTGGGCCCGT
CGCGCGGATGTCGGCGCCGCCAGCAGCGCCGGGGCCCGGCCGAGACGGCGGCGGCCGACAGCGAGCCGGA
CACAGACCCCGAGGAGGAGCGCATCGAGGCTAGCGCCGGGGTCGGGGGCGGCTTGTGCGCGGGCCCCTCG
CCGCCGCCCCCGCGCTGCTCGCTGCTGGAGCTGCCGCCCGAGCTGCTGGTGGAGATCTTCGCGTCGCTGC
CGGGCACGGACCTACCCAGCTTGGCCCAGGTCTGCACGAAGTTCCGGCGCATCCTCCACACCGACACCAT
CTGGAGGAGGCGTTGCCGTGAGGAGTATGGTGTTTGCGAAAACTTGCGGAAGCTGGAGATCACAGGCGTG
TCTTGTCGGGACGTCTATGCGAAGCTGCTTCACCGATATAGACACATTTTGGGATTGTGGCAGCCAGATA
TCGGGCCATACGGAGGACTGCTGAACGTGGTGGTGGACGGCCTGTTCATCATCGGGTGGATGTACCTGCC
TCCCCATGACCCCCACGTCGATGACCCTATGAGATTCAAGCCTCTGTTCAGGATCCACCTGATGGAGAGG
AAGGCTGCCACAGTGGAGTGCATGTACGGCCACAAAGGGCCCCACCACGGCCACATCCAGATTGTGAAGA
AGGATGAGTTCTCCACCAAGTGCAACCAGACGGACCACCACAGGATGTCCGGCGGGAGGCAGGAGGAGTT
TCGGACGTGGCTGAGGGAGGAATGGGGGCGCACGCTGGAGGACATCTTCCACGAGCACATGCAGGAGCTC
ATCCTGATGAAGTTCATCTACACCAGTCAGTACGACAACTGCCTGACCTACCGCCGCATCTACCTGCCGC
CCAGCCGCCCCGACGACCTCATCAAGCCTGGCCTCTTCAAAGGTACCTATGGCAGCCACGGCCTGGAGAT
TGTGATGCTCAGCTTCCACGGCCGGCGTGCCAGGGGCACCAAGATCACGGGCAACCCCAACATCCCCGCT
GGGCAGCAGACAGTGGAGATCGACCTGAGGCATCGGATCCAGCTGCCCGACCTCGAGAACCAGCGCAACT
TCAATGAGCTCTCCCGCATCGTCCTGGAGGTGCGCGAGAGGGTGCGCCAGGAGCAGCAGGAAGGCGGGCA
CGAGGCGGGCGAGGGTCGTGGCCGGCAGGGCCCCCGGGAGTCCCAGCCAAGCCCTGCCCAGCCCAGGGCA
GAGGCGCCCAGCAAGGGCCCAGATGGGACACCTGGTGAGGATGGTGGCGAGCCTGGGGATGCCGTAGCTG
CGGCCGAGCAGCCTGCCCAGTGTGGGCAGGGGCAGCCGTTCGTGCTGCCCGTGGGCGTGAGCTCCAGGAA
TGAGGACTACCCCCGAACCTGCAGGATGTGTTTTTATGGCACAGGCCTCATCGCGGGCCACGGCTTCACC
AGCCCTGAACGCACCCCCGGGGTCTTCATCCTCTTCGATGAGGACCGCTTCGGGTTCGTCTGGCTGGAGC
TGAAATCCTTCAGCCTGTACAGCCGGGTCCAGGCCACCTTCCGGAACGCAGATGCGCCGTCCCCACAGGC
CTTCGATGAGATGCTCAAGAACATTCAGTCCCTCACCTCCTGATCTAGACCCAGCTTTCTTGTACAAAGT
GGTTGATATCCAGCACAGTGGCGGCCGCCCCGGGTTAATTAATCTAGACCCAGCTTTCTTGTACAAAGTG
GTGACGACGGTATCGATAAGCTTGATATCGAATTCCGCCCCCCCCCCTAACGTTACTGGCCGAAGCCGCT
TGGAATAAGGCCGGTGTGCGTTTGTCTATATGTTATTTTCCACCATATTGCCGTCTTTTGGCAATGTGAG
GGCCCGGAAACCTGGCCCTGTCTTCTTGACGAGCATTCCTAGGGGTCTTTCCCCTCTCGCCAAAGGAATG
CAAGGTCTGTTGAATGTCGTGAAGGAAGCAGTTCCTCTGGAAGCTTCTTGAAGACAAACAACGTCTGTAG
CGACCCTTTGCAGGCAGCGGAACCCCCCACCTGGCGACAGGTGCCTCTGCGGCCAAAAGCCACGTGTATA
AGATACACCTGCAAAGGCGGCACAACCCCAGTGCCACGTTGTGAGTTGGATAGTTGTGGAAAGAGTCAAA
TGGCTCTCCTCAAGCGTATTCAACAAGGGGCTGAAGGATGCCCAGAAGGTACCCCATTGTATGGGATCTG
ATCTGGGGCCTCGGTGCACATGCTTTACATGTGTTTAGTCGAGGTTAAAAAAACGTCTAGGCCCCCCGAA
CCACGGGGACGTGGTTTTCCTTTGAAAAACACGATGATAATATGGCCACAACCATGGTGAGCAAGGGCGA
GGAGCTGTTCACCGGGGTGGTGCCCATCCTGGTCGAGCTGGACGGCGACGTAAACGGCCACAAGTTCAGC
GTGTCTGGCGAGGGCGAGGGCGATGCCACCTACGGCAAGCTGACCCTGAAGTTCATCTGCACCACCGGCA
AGCTGCCCGTGCCCTGGCCCACCCTCGTGACCACCCTGACCTACGGCGTGCAGTGCTTCAGCCGCTACCC
CGACCACATGAAGCAGCACGACTTCTTCAAGTCCGCCATGCCCGAAGGCTACGTCCAGGAGCGCACCATC
TTCTTCAAGGACGACGGCAACTACAAGACCCGCGCCGAGGTGAAGTTCGAGGGCGACACCCTGGTGAACC
GCATCGAGCTGAAGGGCATCGACTTCAAGGAGGACGGCAACATCCTGGGGCACAAGCTGGAGTACAACTA
CAACAGCCACAACGTCTATATCATGGCCGACAAGCAGAAGAACGGCATCAAGGCGAACTTCAAGATCCGC
CACAACATCGAGGACGGCAGCGTGCAGCTCGCCGACCACTACCAGCAGAACACCCCCATCGGCGACGGCC
CCGTGCTGCTGCCCGACAACCACTACCTGAGCACCCAGTCCGCCCTGAGCAAAGACCCCAACGAGAAGCG
CGATCACATGGTCCTGCTGGAGTTCGTGACCGCCGCCGGGATCACTCTCGGCATGGACGAGCTGTACAAG
TAACCTGCAGGCATGCAAGCTTGATATCAAGCTTATCGATAATCAACCTCTGGATTACAAAATTTGTGAA
AGATTGACTGGTATTCTTAACTATGTTGCTCCTTTTACGCTATGTGGATACGCTGCTTTAATGCCTTTGT
ATCATGCTATTGCTTCCCGTATGGCTTTCATTTTCTCCTCCTTGTATAAATCCTGGTTGCTGTCTCTTTA
TGAGGAGTTGTGGCCCGTTGTCAGGCAACGTGGCGTGGTGTGCACTGTGTTTGCTGACGCAACCCCCACT
GGTTGGGGCATTGCCACCACCTGTCAGCTCCTTTCCGGGACTTTCGCTTTCCCCCTCCCTATTGCCACGG
CGGAACTCATCGCCGCCTGCCTTGCCCGCTGCTGGACAGGGGCTCGGCTGTTGGGCACTGACAATTCCGT
GGTGTTGTCGGGGAAATCATCGTCCTTTCCTTGGCTGCTCGCCTGTGTTGCCACCTGGATTCTGCGCGGG
ACGTCCTTCTGCTACGTCCCTTCGGCCCTCAATCCAGCGGACCTTCCTTCCCGCGGCCTGCTGCCGGCTC
TGCGGCCTCTTCCGCGTCTTCGCCTTCGCCCTCAGACGAGTCGGATCTCCCTTTGGGCCGCCTCCCCGCA
TCGATACCGTCGACCTCGAGGGAATTAATTCGAGCTCGGTACCTTTAAGACCAATGACTTACAAGGCAGC
TGTAGATCTTAGCCACTTTTTAAAAGAAAAGGGGGGACTGGAAGGGCTAATTCACTCCCAACGAAGACAA
GATCTGCTTTTTGCTTGTACTGGGTCTCTCTGGTTAGACCAGATCTGAGCCTGGGAGCTCTCTGGCTAAC
TAGGGAACCCACTGCTTAAGCCTCAATAAAGCTTGCCTTGAGTGCTTCAAGTAGTGTGTGCCCGTCTGTT
GTGTGACTCTGGTAACTAGAGATCCCTCAGACCCTTTTAGTCAGTGTGGAAAATCTCTAGCAGCATCTAG
AATTAATTCCGTGTATTCTATAGTGTCACCTAAATCGTATGTGTATGATACATAAGGTTATGTATTAATT
GTAGCCGCGTTCTAACGACAATATGTACAAGCCTAATTGTGTAGCATCTGGCTTACTGAAGCAGACCCTA
TCATCTCTCTCGTAAACTGCCGTCAGAGTCGGTTTGGTTGGACGAACCTTCTGAGTTTCTGGTAACGCCG
TCCCGCACCCGGAAATGGTCAGCGAACCAATCAGCAGGGTCATCGCTAGCCAGATCCTCTACGCCGGACG
CATCGTGGCCGGCATCACCGGCGCCACAGGTGCGGTTGCTGGCGCCTATATCGCCGACATCACCGATGGG
GAAGATCGGGCTCGCCACTTCGGGCTCATGAGCGCTTGTTTCGGCGTGGGTATGGTGGCAGGCCCCGTGG
CCGGGGGACTGTTGGGCGCCATCTCCTTGCATGCACCATTCCTTGCGGCGGCGGTGCTCAACGGCCTCAA
CCTACTACTGGGCTGCTTCCTAATGCAGGAGTCGCATAAGGGAGAGCGTCGAATGGTGCACTCTCAGTAC
AATCTGCTCTGATGCCGCATAGTTAAGCCAGCCCCGACACCCGCCAACACCCGCTGACGCGCCCTGACGG
GCTTGTCTGCTCCCGGCATCCGCTTACAGACAAGCTGTGACCGTCTCCGGGAGCTGCATGTGTCAGAGGT
TTTCACCGTCATCACCGAAACGCGCGAGACGAAAGGGCCTCGTGATACGCCTATTTTTATAGGTTAATGT
CATGATAATAATGGTTTCTTAGACGTCAGGTGGCACTTTTCGGGGAAATGTGCGCGGAACCCCTATTTGT
TTATTTTTCTAAATACATTCAAATATGTATCCGCTCATGAGACAATAACCCTGATAAATGCTTCAATAAT
ATTGAAAAAGGAAGAGTATGAGTATTCAACATTTCCGTGTCGCCCTTATTCCCTTTTTTGCGGCATTTTG
CCTTCCTGTTTTTGCTCACCCAGAAACGCTGGTGAAAGTAAAAGATGCTGAAGATCAGTTGGGTGCACGA
GTGGGTTACATCGAACTGGATCTCAACAGCGGTAAGATCCTTGAGAGTTTTCGCCCCGAAGAACGTTTTC
CAATGATGAGCACTTTTAAAGTTCTGCTATGTGGCGCGGTATTATCCCGTATTGACGCCGGGCAAGAGCA
ACTCGGTCGCCGCATACACTATTCTCAGAATGACTTGGTTGAGTACTCACCAGTCACAGAAAAGCATCTT
ACGGATGGCATGACAGTAAGAGAATTATGCAGTGCTGCCATAACCATGAGTGATAACACTGCGGCCAACT
TACTTCTGACAACGATCGGAGGACCGAAGGAGCTAACCGCTTTTTTGCACAACATGGGGGATCATGTAAC
TCGCCTTGATCGTTGGGAACCGGAGCTGAATGAAGCCATACCAAACGACGAGCGTGACACCACGATGCCT
GTAGCAATGGCAACAACGTTGCGCAAACTATTAACTGGCGAACTACTTACTCTAGCTTCCCGGCAACAAT
TAATAGACTGGATGGAGGCGGATAAAGTTGCAGGACCACTTCTGCGCTCGGCCCTTCCGGCTGGCTGGTT
TATTGCTGATAAATCTGGAGCCGGTGAGCGTGGGTCTCGCGGTATCATTGCAGCACTGGGGCCAGATGGT
AAGCCCTCCCGTATCGTAGTTATCTACACGACGGGGAGTCAGGCAACTATGGATGAACGAAATAGACAGA
TCGCTGAGATAGGTGCCTCACTGATTAAGCATTGGTAACTGTCAGACCAAGTTTACTCATATATACTTTA
GATTGATTTAAAACTTCATTTTTAATTTAAAAGGATCTAGGTGAAGATCCTTTTTGATAATCTCATGACC
AAAATCCCTTAACGTGAGTTTTCGTTCCACTGAGCGTCAGACCCCGTAGAAAAGATCAAAGGATCTTC
Features (pLannotate 1.2.2; 42 found; start..end, strand, type, name):
      1..589     +  rep_origin     ori: high-copy-number ColE1/pMB1/pBR322/pUC origin of replication
    772..828     +  CDS            lacI (fragment): lac repressor; lacI; The lac repressor binds to the lac operator to inhibit transcription in E. coli. This inhibition can be relieved by adding lactose or isopropyl-β-D-thiogalactopyranoside (IPTG).
    835..1164    +  promoter       SV40 promoter: SV40 enhancer and early promoter
   1364..1483    +  CDS            gpt (fragment): XGPT_ECOLI - Also known as gpp, gxu. Experimental evidence at protein level: Swiss-Prot protein existence level 1. Purine salvage pathway enzyme that catalyzes the transfer of the ribosyl-5-phosphate group from 5-phospho-alpha-D-ribose 1- diphosphate (PRPP) to the N9 position of the 6-oxopurines guanine and xanthine to form the corresponding ribonucleotides GMP (guanosine 5'- monophosphate) and XMP (xanthosine 5'-monophosphate), with the release of PPi. To a lesser extent, also acts on hypoxanthine (PubMed:9100006, PubMed:3886014). Does not ribophosphorylate adenine (PubMed:3886014). From Esch
   1483..1818    +  CDS            gpt (fragment): XGPT_ECOLI - Also known as gpp, gxu. Experimental evidence at protein level: Swiss-Prot protein existence level 1. Purine salvage pathway enzyme that catalyzes the transfer of the ribosyl-5-phosphate group from 5-phospho-alpha-D-ribose 1- diphosphate (PRPP) to the N9 position of the 6-oxopurines guanine and xanthine to form the corresponding ribonucleotides GMP (guanosine 5'- monophosphate) and XMP (xanthosine 5'-monophosphate), with the release of PPi. To a lesser extent, also acts on hypoxanthine (PubMed:9100006, PubMed:3886014). Does not ribophosphorylate adenine (PubMed:3886014). From Esch
   1913..2218    +  CDS            frsA (fragment): FRSA_ECOLI - Also known as yafA. Experimental evidence at protein level: Swiss-Prot protein existence level 1. Catalyzes the hydrolysis of esters (PubMed:15808744). Displays esterase activity toward pNP-butyrate (PubMed:15808744). May stimulate mixed-acid fermentation by acting as a fermentation/respiration switch that down-regulates respiration and up- regulates fermentation rates (PubMed:15169777). From Escherichia coli (strain K12).
   2222..2296    +  CDS            small t antigen (fragment): SV40 (simian virus 40) small t antigen
   2298..2363    +  intron         small t intron: SV40 (simian virus 40) small t antigen intron
   2493..2513    +  CDS            SV40 NLS: nuclear localization signal of SV40 (simian virus 40) large T antigen
   2832..2915    +  CDS            large T antigen (fragment): large T antigen from SV40 (simian virus 40)
   2938..3072    +  polyA_signal   SV40 poly(A) signal: SV40 polyadenylation signal
   3239..3568    +  CDS            nef (fragment): NEF_HV1BR - Experimental evidence at protein level: Swiss-Prot protein existence level 1. Extracellular Nef protein targets CD4(+) T-lymphocytes for apoptosis by interacting with CXCR4 surface receptors (PubMed:14990729). From Human immunodeficiency virus type 1 group M subtype B (isolate BRU/LAI) (HIV-1).
   3616..3873    +  LTR            5' LTR (truncated): truncated 5' long terminal repeat (LTR) from HIV-1
   3920..4045    +  misc_feature   HIV-1 Ψ: packaging signal of human immunodeficiency virus type 1
   4029..4367    +  CDS            HIV-1 gag (fragment): gag protein from human immunodeficiency virus 1; gag
   4542..4775    +  misc_feature   RRE: The Rev response element (RRE) of HIV-1 allows for Rev-dependent mRNA export from the nucleus to the cytoplasm.
   5152..5252    +  CDS            Rev (fragment): human immunodeficiency virus 1 (HIV-1) Rev protein; rev; enhances nuclear export of unspliced and incompletely spliced viral mRNAs
   5271..5387    +  misc_feature   cPPT/CTS: central polypurine tract and central termination sequence of HIV-1
   5421..5445    +  protein_bind   attB1: mutant version of attB; recombination site for the Gateway® BP reaction BP Clonase™
   5460..5478    +  enhancer       CMV enhancer (fragment): human cytomegalovirus immediate early enhancer
   5503..5569    +  CDS            small t antigen (fragment): SV40 (simian virus 40) small t antigen
   5576..6754    +  promoter       EF-1α promoter: strong constitutive promoter for human elongation factor EF-1α
   6771..6789    +  promoter       T7 promoter: promoter for bacteriophage T7 RNA polymerase
   6837..6863    +  CDS            3xHA (fragment): three tandem HA epitope tags
   6894..8510    +  CDS            FBXO31: FBX31_HUMAN - Also known as FBX14, FBX31. Experimental evidence at protein level: Swiss-Prot protein existence level 1. Component of some SCF (SKP1-cullin-F-box) protein ligase complex that plays a central role in G1 arrest following DNA damage. Specifically recognizes phosphorylated cyclin-D1 (CCND1), promoting its ubiquitination and degradation by the proteasome, resulting in G1 arrest. May act as a tumor suppressor. From Homo sapiens (Human).
   8519..8543    -  protein_bind   attB2: mutant version of attB; recombination site for the Gateway® BP reaction BP Clonase™
   8588..8612    -  protein_bind   attB2: mutant version of attB; recombination site for the Gateway® BP reaction BP Clonase™
   8615..8646    -  misc_feature   MCS (fragment): pBluescript multiple cloning site
   8748..9210    +  misc_feature   IRES: internal ribosome entry site (IRES) of the encephalomyocarditis virus (EMCV)
   9224..9943    +  CDS            EGFP: the original enhanced GFP (Yang et al., 1996) mammalian codon-optimized
   9943..9962    +  misc_feature   MCS (fragment): pUC18/19 multiple cloning site
   9963..9981    +  misc_feature   MCS (fragment): pBluescript multiple cloning site
   9981..10569   +  misc_feature   WPRE: woodchuck hepatitis virus posttranscriptional regulatory element
  10570..10592   +  misc_feature   MCS (fragment): pBluescript multiple cloning site
  10609..10677   +  CDS            nef (fragment): NEF_HV1Z2 - Experimental evidence at protein level: Swiss-Prot protein existence level 1. Extracellular Nef protein targets CD4(+) T-lymphocytes for apoptosis by interacting with CXCR4 surface receptors. From Human immunodeficiency virus type 1 group M subtype D (isolate Z2/CDC-Z34) (HIV-1).
  10679..10912   +  LTR            3' LTR (ΔU3): self-inactivating 3' long terminal repeat (LTR) from HIV-1
  10937..10955   -  promoter       SP6 promoter: promoter for bacteriophage SP6 RNA polymerase
  11183..11462   +  CDS            TcR (fragment): tetracycline efflux protein; tet; confers resistance to tetracycline
  11463..11511   -  misc_feature   bom (fragment): basis of mobility region from pBR322
  11613..11648   -  CDS            rop (fragment): Rop protein, which maintains plasmids at low copy number; rop
  11743..11847   +  promoter       AmpR promoter: bla
  11848..12708   +  CDS            AmpR: β-lactamase; bla; confers resistance to ampicillin, carbenicillin, and related antibiotics
