[The description below was written by a language model from this plasmid's Addgene catalogue record and pLannotate feature annotations shown in this document.]
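Description:
pJC2734 - pHR-EF1A-HA-FBXO31(D334N)-IRES-GFP is a lentiviral transfer plasmid built on the pHR backbone for expressing an epitope-tagged point mutant of human FBXO31 in mammalian cells. The full sequenced record is about 12.9 kb. It is maintained in E. coli through a high-copy ColE1/pUC-type origin and an ampicillin resistance gene. The backbone also carries leftovers typical of older pHR vectors: an SV40 promoter followed by split gpt fragments, SV40 small t/large T pieces with a poly(A) signal, and fragments of TcR, rop and bom. These are annotated only as partial features and are probably not functional parts of the design.

The viral portion runs from a 5' LTR annotated as truncated through the HIV-1 Ψ packaging signal with adjoining gag sequence, the Rev response element and the cPPT/CTS, and ends in a ΔU3 self-inactivating 3' LTR. This arrangement allows the genome to be packaged, exported and integrated when the packaging functions are supplied in trans, while leaving the integrated provirus without LTR promoter activity. Between the LTRs, the EF-1α promoter drives a bicistronic transcript. An N-terminal HA tag is fused to FBXO31 carrying the D334N substitution, followed by an EMCV IRES and EGFP, so that green fluorescence marks transduced cells expressing the same mRNA. A WPRE downstream enhances transcript expression. Gateway attB1 and attB2 sites flanking the promoter–ORF region suggest recombinational cloning, although the record lists the cloning method as unknown.

FBXO31 is the substrate-recognition F-box subunit of an SCF ubiquitin ligase. The construct is intended for cDNA expression of the affinity-tagged mutant, but the record does not state the functional consequence of D334N.
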