Addgene plasmid #250266: pJC2734 - pHR-EF1A-HA-FBXO31(D334N)-IRES-GFP
Purpose: cDNA expression of affinity-tagged FBXO31 (HA-FBXO31(D334N)).
Depositing lab: Jacob Corn. Depositing organization: ETH Zurich (Swiss Federal Institute of Technology). Publication: C-terminal amides mark proteins for degradation via SCF-FBXO31. Muhar MF, Farnung J, Cernakova M, Hofmann R, Henneberg LT, Pfleiderer MM, Denoth-Lippuner A, Kalcic F, Nievergelt AS, Peters Al-Bayati M, Sidiropoulos ND, Beier V, Mann M, Jessberger S, Jinek M, Schulman BA, Bode JW, Corn JE. Nature. 2025 Feb;638(8050):519-527. doi: 10.1038/s41586-024-08475-w. PubMed 39880951.
Backbone
  Vector backbone: pHR
  Vector type: Mammalian Expression, Lentiviral
Growth in bacteria
  Bacterial resistance: Ampicillin, 100 μg/mL
  Growth temperature: 37°C
  Growth strain: NEB Stable
  Copy number: High Copy
Gene/Insert
  Gene/Insert name: FBXO31
  Species: H. sapiens (human)
  Mutation: D334N
  Entrez Gene: FBXO31 (a.k.a. FBX14, FBXO14, Fbx31, MRT45, pp2386)
  Promoter: EF-1a
  Tag / fusion protein: HA (N terminal on insert)
  Cloning method: Unknown
Terms and licenses: Academic/Nonprofit Terms; Industry Terms: Not Available to Industry
How to cite: pJC2734 - pHR-EF1A-HA-FBXO31(D334N)-IRES-GFP was a gift from Jacob Corn (Addgene plasmid # 250266 ; http://n2t.net/addgene:250266 ; RRID:Addgene_250266)
